Addgene plasmid #182303: N1-Mito-pHCountdown
Purpose: mammalian cell plasmid encoding pH-Countdown targeted to mitochondria via fusion to the COX8A presequence
Depositing lab: Andrew York. Depositing organization: Calico Life Sciences LLC. Publication: Relaxation Sensors. Seidel ZP, Wang JCK, Riegler J, York AG, Ingaramo M. (2021), doi: 10.5281/zenodo.5810930.
Backbone
  Vector backbone: N1
  Backbone size w/o insert (bp): 3282
  Total vector size (bp): 4750
  Vector type: Mammalian Expression
  Selectable markers: Neomycin (select with G418)
Growth in bacteria
  Bacterial resistance: Kanamycin, 50 μg/mL
  Growth temperature: 37°C
  Growth strain: DH5alpha
  Copy number: High Copy
Gene/Insert
  Gene/Insert name: mitochondria targeted pH countdown
  Species: Echinophyllia sp. SC22
  Insert size (bp): 819
  Promoter: CMV
  Tag / fusion protein: COX8A mitochondria targeting sequence (N terminal on insert)
  Cloning method: Restriction Enzyme; 5′ cloning site NheI (not destroyed); 3′ cloning site NotI (not destroyed)
  Sequencing primers: 5′ CGCAAATGGGCGGTAGGCGTG; 3′ GAAATTTGTGATGCTATTGC
Terms and licenses: Academic/Nonprofit Terms; Industry Terms: Not Available to Industry
Depositor comments: Read the preprint here: https://andrewgyork.github.io/relaxation_sensors/, doi:10.5281/zenodo.5810930
How to cite: N1-Mito-pHCountdown was a gift from Andrew York (Addgene plasmid # 182303 ; http://n2t.net/addgene:182303 ; RRID:Addgene_182303)
