[The description below was written by a language model from this plasmid's Addgene catalogue record and pLannotate feature annotations shown in this document.]
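Description:
N1-Mito-pHCountdown is a 4,750 bp mammalian expression plasmid built on an N1-type backbone and designed to express the pH-Countdown sensor in the mitochondria of transfected cells. It is propagated in E. coli as a high-copy plasmid through a ColE1/pUC-type origin and also carries an f1 phage origin. A single Tn5 NeoR/KanR (aminoglycoside phosphotransferase) gene serves both hosts. A bacterial promoter (annotated as the AmpR promoter) drives it for kanamycin selection in bacteria, and the SV40 enhancer/early promoter, paired with an HSV TK polyadenylation signal, drives it for G418 selection of stable mammalian lines.

The payload sits between NheI and NotI sites downstream of the human CMV immediate-early enhancer and promoter and is terminated by an SV40 poly(A) signal. The open reading frame begins with the mitochondrial presequence of human cytochrome c oxidase subunit VIII (COX8A), which directs import of the fused protein into mitochondria. This is followed by the sensor coding region, which automated annotation matches to Padron, a photoswitchable green fluorescent protein derived from Echinophyllia sp. SC22, consistent with the species listed for the insert. The record does not spell out which changes distinguish pH-Countdown from Padron. Several short annotated fragments (pHuji, SV40 large T antigen, ble, bGH poly(A), RSF ori) are probably partial sequence matches or backbone remnants rather than functional elements.

The associated work concerns "relaxation sensors", and the depositor describes the plasmid simply as a mammalian construct encoding mitochondria-targeted pH-Countdown. Its apparent use is fluorescence-based reporting of pH within mitochondria of live cells, though the record gives no further detail on the readout.
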