Features (pLannotate 1.2.2; 16 found; start..end, strand, type, name):
      1..47      +  rep_origin     RSF ori (fragment): Plasmids containing the RSF 1030 origin of replication can be propagated in E. coli cells that contain additional plasmids with compatible origins.
    115..418     +  enhancer       CMV enhancer: human cytomegalovirus immediate early enhancer
    419..622     +  promoter       CMV promoter: human cytomegalovirus (CMV) immediate early promoter
    651..725     +  CDS            COX8 presequence: mitochondrial presequence of human cytochrome c oxidase subunit VIII (Rizutto et al., 1989)
    780..1448    +  CDS            Padron: Padron is a photoswitchable green fluorescent protein published in 2008, derived from Echinophyllia sp. SC22.
   1448..1469    +  CDS            pHuji (fragment): pH-sensitive red fluorescent protein derived from mApple, for imaging of exocytosis and endocytosis (Shen et al., 2014) mammalian codon-optimized
   1486..1569    +  CDS            large T antigen (fragment): large T antigen from SV40 (simian virus 40)
   1592..1713    +  polyA_signal   SV40 poly(A) signal: SV40 polyadenylation signal
   1747..2175    -  rep_origin     f1 ori (sequence partly withheld): f1 bacteriophage origin of replication; arrow indicates direction of (+) strand synthesis
   2202..2306    +  promoter       AmpR promoter: bla
   2308..2665    +  promoter       SV40 promoter: SV40 enhancer and early promoter
   2700..3494    +  CDS            NeoR/KanR: aminoglycoside phosphotransferase from Tn5; aph(3')-II (or nptII); confers resistance to neomycin, kanamycin, and G418 (Geneticin®)
   3515..3667    +  CDS            ble (fragment): BLE_KLEPN - Experimental evidence at protein level: Swiss-Prot protein existence level 1. Binding protein with a strong affinity to the bleomycin family of antibiotics. Binds to CL990; an antimitotic-antibiotic compound. From Klebsiella pneumoniae.
   3726..3773    +  polyA_signal   HSV TK poly(A) signal: herpes simplex virus thymidine kinase polyadenylation signal (Cole and Stacy, 1985)
   3864..3880    -  polyA_signal   bGH poly(A) signal (fragment): bovine growth hormone polyadenylation signal
   4102..4690    +  rep_origin     ori: high-copy-number ColE1/pMB1/pBR322/pUC origin of replication
>Addgene plasmid #182303 | N1-Mito-pHCountdown | addgene full sequence | sequence record 360540 | Addgene NGS Result
TTCTTTCCTGCGTTATCCCCTGATTCTGTGGATAACCGTATTACCGCCATGCATTAGTTATTAATAGTAA
TCAATTACGGGGTCATTAGTTCATAGCCCATATATGGAGTTCCGCGTTACATAACTTACGGTAAATGGCC
CGCCTGGCTGACCGCCCAACGACCCCCGCCCATTGACGTCAATAATGACGTATGTTCCCATAGTAACGCC
AATAGGGACTTTCCATTGACGTCAATGGGTGGAGTATTTACGGTAAACTGCCCACTTGGCAGTACATCAA
GTGTATCATATGCCAAGTACGCCCCCTATTGACGTCAATGACGGTAAATGGCCCGCCTGGCATTATGCCC
AGTACATGACCTTATGGGACTTTCCTACTTGGCAGTACATCTACGTATTAGTCATCGCTATTACCATGGT
GATGCGGTTTTGGCAGTACATCAATGGGCGTGGATAGCGGTTTGACTCACGGGGATTTCCAAGTCTCCAC
CCCATTGACGTCAATGGGAGTTTGTTTTGGCACCAAAATCAACGGGACTTTCCAAAATGTCGTAACAACT
CCGCCCCATTGACGCAAATGGGCGGTAGGCGTGTACGGTGGGAGGTCTATATAAGCAGAGCTGGTTTAGT
GAACCGTCAGATCCGCTAGCATGTCCGTCCTGACGCCGCTGCTGCTGCGGGGCTTGACAGGCTCGGCCCG
GCGGCTCCCAGTGCCGCGCGCCAAGATCCATTCGTTGGGGGATCCACCGGTAATGGTGAGCAAGGGCGAG
GAGAACAACATGGCCGTGATTAAACCAGACATGAAGATCAAGCTGCGTATGGAAGGCTCTGTAAATGGAC
ACCGTTTCAGAATTGAAGGAGTTGGCCTTGGGAAGCCTCTTGAGGGAAAACAGAGTATGGACCTTAAAGT
CAAAGAAGGCGGACCTCTGCCTTTCGCCTATGACATCTTGACAATGGCGTTCTGTTACGGTAACAGGGTA
TTCGCCAAATACCCAGAAAATATAGTAGACTATTTCAAGCAGTCGTTTCCTGAGGGCTACTCTTGGGAAC
GACAAATGATTTACGAAGACGGGGGCATTTGTGTCGCGACAAACGACATAACCCTGGATGGTGACTGTAT
GATCTCCGAAATTCGATTTAAGGGTGTGAACTTTCCTGCCAATGGTCCAGTTTTCCAGAAGAGGACTGTG
AAATGGGAGCTATCCCACGAGAAATTGTATGCTCGTGATGGACTGCTGTACTCTGATGGTAACTACGCTC
TGTCGCTTGAAGGAGGTGGCCATTACCGATGTGACAATAAAACTACTTATAAAGCTAAGAAGGTTGTCCA
GTTGCCAGACTATCACTGGGTGACCCACAGTATTGTGATTAAAAGCCACGACAAAGATTACAGTAATGTT
AATCTGCATGAGCATGCCGAAGCACATTCTGAGCTGCCGAGGCAGGCCATGGACGAGCTGTACAAGTAAA
GCGGCCGCGACTCTAGATCATAATCAGCCATACCACATTTGTAGAGGTTTTACTTGCTTTAAAAAACCTC
CCACACCTCCCCCTGAACCTGAAACATAAAATGAATGCAATTGTTGTTGTTAACTTGTTTATTGCAGCTT
ATAATGGTTACAAATAAAGCAATAGCATCACAAATTTCACAAATAAAGCATTTTTTTCACTGCATTCTAG
TTGTGGTTTGTCCAAACTCATCAATGTATCTTAAGGCGTAAATTGTAAGCGTTAATATTTTGTTAAAATT
CGCGTTAAATTTTTGTTAAATCAGCTCATTTTTTAACCAATAGGCCGAAATCGGCAAAATCCCTTATAAA
TCAAAAGAATAGACCGAGATAGGGT
[37 nt withheld, positions 1846-1882]
AAAGAACGTGGACTCCAACGTCAAAGG
[49 nt withheld, positions 1910-1958]
T
[91 nt withheld, positions 1960-2050]
G
[124 nt withheld, positions 2052-2175]
CAGGTGGCACTTTTCGGGGAAATGTGCGCGGAACCCCTATTTGTTTATTTTTCTAAATACATTCAAATAT
GTATCCGCTCATGAGACAATAACCCTGATAAATGCTTCAATAATATTGAAAAAGGAAGAGTCCTGAGGCG
GAAAGAACCAGCTGTGGAATGTGTGTCAGTTAGGGTGTGGAAAGTCCCCAGGCTCCCCAGCAGGCAGAAG
TATGCAAAGCATGCATCTCAATTAGTCAGCAACCAGGTGTGGAAAGTCCCCAGGCTCCCCAGCAGGCAGA
AGTATGCAAAGCATGCATCTCAATTAGTCAGCAACCATAGTCCCGCCCCTAACTCCGCCCATCCCGCCCC
TAACTCCGCCCAGTTCCGCCCATTCTCCGCCCCATGGCTGACTAATTTTTTTTATTTATGCAGAGGCCGA
GGCCGCCTCGGCCTCTGAGCTATTCCAGAAGTAGTGAGGAGGCTTTTTTGGAGGCCTAGGCTTTTGCAAA
GATCGATCAAGAGACAGGATGAGGATCGTTTCGCATGATTGAACAAGATGGATTGCACGCAGGTTCTCCG
GCCGCTTGGGTGGAGAGGCTATTCGGCTATGACTGGGCACAACAGACAATCGGCTGCTCTGATGCCGCCG
TGTTCCGGCTGTCAGCGCAGGGGCGCCCGGTTCTTTTTGTCAAGACCGACCTGTCCGGTGCCCTGAATGA
ACTGCAAGACGAGGCAGCGCGGCTATCGTGGCTGGCCACGACGGGCGTTCCTTGCGCAGCTGTGCTCGAC
GTTGTCACTGAAGCGGGAAGGGACTGGCTGCTATTGGGCGAAGTGCCGGGGCAGGATCTCCTGTCATCTC
ACCTTGCTCCTGCCGAGAAAGTATCCATCATGGCTGATGCAATGCGGCGGCTGCATACGCTTGATCCGGC
TACCTGCCCATTCGACCACCAAGCGAAACATCGCATCGAGCGAGCACGTACTCGGATGGAAGCCGGTCTT
GTCGATCAGGATGATCTGGACGAAGAGCATCAGGGGCTCGCGCCAGCCGAACTGTTCGCCAGGCTCAAGG
CGAGCATGCCCGACGGCGAGGATCTCGTCGTGACCCATGGCGATGCCTGCTTGCCGAATATCATGGTGGA
AAATGGCCGCTTTTCTGGATTCATCGACTGTGGCCGGCTGGGTGTGGCGGACCGCTATCAGGACATAGCG
TTGGCTACCCGTGATATTGCTGAAGAGCTTGGCGGCGAATGGGCTGACCGCTTCCTCGTGCTTTACGGTA
TCGCCGCTCCCGATTCGCAGCGCATCGCCTTCTATCGCCTTCTTGACGAGTTCTTCTGAGCGGGACTCTG
GGGTTCGAAATGACCGACCAAGCGACGCCCAACCTGCCATCACGAGATTTCGATTCCACCGCCGCCTTCT
ATGAAAGGTTGGGCTTCGGAATCGTTTTCCGGGACGCCGGCTGGATGATCCTCCAGCGCGGGGATCTCAT
GCTGGAGTTCTTCGCCCACCCTAGGGGGAGGCTAACTGAAACACGGAAGGAGACAATACCGGAAGGAACC
CGCGCTATGACGGCAATAAAAAGACAGAATAAAACGCACGGTGTTGGGTCGTTTGTTCATAAACGCGGGG
TTCGGTCCCAGGGCTGGCACTCTGTCGATACCCCACCGAGACCCCATTGGGGCCAATACGCCCGCGTTTC
TTCCTTTTCCCCACCCCACCCCCCAAGTTCGGGTGAAGGCCCAGGGCTCGCAGCCAACGTCGGGGCGGCA
GGCCCTGCCATAGCCTCAGGTTACTCATATATACTTTAGATTGATTTAAAACTTCATTTTTAATTTAAAA
GGATCTAGGTGAAGATCCTTTTTGATAATCTCATGACCAAAATCCCTTAACGTGAGTTTTCGTTCCACTG
AGCGTCAGACCCCGTAGAAAAGATCAAAGGATCTTCTTGAGATCCTTTTTTTCTGCGCGTAATCTGCTGC
TTGCAAACAAAAAAACCACCGCTACCAGCGGTGGTTTGTTTGCCGGATCAAGAGCTACCAACTCTTTTTC
CGAAGGTAACTGGCTTCAGCAGAGCGCAGATACCAAATACTGTTCTTCTAGTGTAGCCGTAGTTAGGCCA
CCACTTCAAGAACTCTGTAGCACCGCCTACATACCTCGCTCTGCTAATCCTGTTACCAGTGGCTGCTGCC
AGTGGCGATAAGTCGTGTCTTACCGGGTTGGACTCAAGACGATAGTTACCGGATAAGGCGCAGCGGTCGG
GCTGAACGGGGGGTTCGTGCACACAGCCCAGCTTGGAGCGAACGACCTACACCGAACTGAGATACCTACA
GCGTGAGCTATGAGAAAGCGCCACGCTTCCCGAAGGGAGAAAGGCGGACAGGTATCCGGTAAGCGGCAGG
GTCGGAACAGGAGAGCGCACGAGGGAGCTTCCAGGGGGAAACGCCTGGTATCTTTATAGTCCTGTCGGGT
TTCGCCACCTCTGACTTGAGCGTCGATTTTTGTGATGCTCGTCAGGGGGGCGGAGCCTATGGAAAAACGC
CAGCAACGCGGCCTTTTTACGGTTCCTGGCCTTTTGCTGGCCTTTTGCTCACATG
